>Addgene plasmid #162897 | C122-E17: mPlum | addgene full sequence | sequence record 329319 | Addgene NGS Result
CTTTCCTGCGTTATCCCCTGATTCTGTGGATAACCGTATTACCGCCTTTGAGTGAGCTGATACCGCTCGC
CGCAGCCGAACGACCGAGCGCAGCGAGTCAGTGAGCGAGGAAGCGGAAGAGCGCCCAATACGCAAACCGC
CTCTCCCCGCGCGTTGGCCGATTCATTAATGCAGCTGGCACGACAGGTTTCCCGACTGGAAAGCGGGCAG
TGAGCGCAACGCAATTAATACGCGTACCGCTAGCCAGGAAGAGTTTGTAGAAACGCAAAAAGGCCATCCG
TCAGGATGGCCTTCTGCTTAGTTTGATGCCTGGCAGTTTATGGCGGGCGTCCTGCCCGCCACCCTCCGGG
CCGTTGCTTCACAACGTTCAAATCCGCTCCCGGCGGATTTGTCCTACTCAGGAGAGCGTTCACCGACAAA
CAACAGATAAAACGAAAGGCCCAGTCTTCCGACTGAGCCTTTCGTTTTATTTGATGCCTGGCAGTTCCCT
ACTCTCGCGTTAACGCTAGCATGGATGTTTTCCCAGTCACGACGTTGTAAAACGACGGCCAGTCTTAAGC
TCGGGCCCCAAATAATGATTTTATTTTGACTGATAGTGACCTGTTCGTTGCAACAAATTGATGAGCAATG
CTTTTTTATAATGCCAACTTTGTACAAAAAAGTTGGCACCATGGTGAGCAAGGGCGAGGAGGTCATCAAG
GAGTTCATGCGCTTCAAGGAGCACATGGAGGGCTCCGTGAACGGCCACGAGTTCGAGATCGAGGGCGAGG
GCGAGGGCCGCCCCTACGAGGGCACCCAGACCGCCAGGCTGAAGGTGACCAAGGGTGGCCCCCTGCCCTT
CGCCTGGGACATCCTGTCCCCTCAGATCATGTACGGCTCCAAGGCCTACGTGAAGCACCCCGCCGACATC
CCCGACTACTTGAAGCTGTCCTTCCCCGAGGGCTTCAAGTGGGAGCGCGTGATGAACTTCGAGGACGGCG
GCGTGGTGACCGTGACCCAGGACTCCTCCCTGCAGGACGGCGAGTTCATCTACAAGGTGAAGGTGCGCGG
CACCAACTTCCCCTCCGACGGCCCCGTAATGCAGAAGAAGACCATGGGCTGGGAGGCCTCCTCCGAGCGG
ATGTACCCCGAGGACGGCGCCCTGAAGGGCGAGATGAAGATGAGGCTGAGGCTGAAGGACGGCGGCCACT
ACGACGCCGAGGTCAAGACCACCTACATGGCCAAGAAGCCCGTGCAGCTGCCCGGCGCCTACAAGACCGA
CATCAAGCTGGACATCACCTCCCACAACGAGGACTACACCATCGTGGAACAGTACGAGCGCGCCGAGGGC
CGCCACTCCACCGGCGCCTAATCAACTTTCTTGTACAAAGTTGGCATTATAAGAAAGCATTGCTTATCAA
TTTGTTGCAACGAACAGGTCACTATCAGTCAAAATAAAATCATTATTTGCCATCCAGCTGATATCCCCTA
TAGTGAGTCGTATTACATGGTCATAGCTGTTTCCTGGCAGCTCTGGCCCGTGTCTCAAAATCTCTGATGT
TACATTGCACAAGATAAAAATATATCATCATGCCTCCTCTAGACCAGCCAGGACAGAAATGCCTCGACTT
CGCTGCTACCCAAGGTTGCCGGGTGACGCACACCGTGGAAACGGATGAAGGCACGAACCCAGTGGACATA
AGCCTGTTCGGTTCGTAAGCTGTAATGCAAGTAGCGTATGCGCTCACGCAACTGGTCCAGAACCTTGACC
GAACGCAGCGGTGGTAACGGCGCAGTGGCGGTTTTCATGGCTTGTTATGACTGTTTTTTTGGGGTACAGT
CTATGCCTCGGGCATCCAAGCAGCAAGCGCGTTACGCCGTGGGTCGATGTTTGATGTTATGGAGCAGCAA
CGATGTTACGCAGCAGGGCAGTCGCCCTAAAACAAAGTTAAACATTATGAGGGAAGCGGTGATCGCCGAA
GTATCGACTCAACTATCAGAGGTAGTTGGCGTCATCGAGCGCCATCTCGAACCGACGTTGCTGGCCGTAC
ATTTGTACGGCTCCGCAGTGGATGGCGGCCTGAAGCCACACAGTGATATTGATTTGCTGGTTACGGTGAC
CGTAAGGCTTGATGAAACAACGCGGCGAGCTTTGATCAACGACCTTTTGGAAACTTCGGCTTCCCCTGGA
GAGAGCGAGATTCTCCGCGCTGTAGAAGTCACCATTGTTGTGCACGACGACATCATTCCGTGGCGTTATC
CAGCTAAGCGCGAACTGCAATTTGGAGAATGGCAGCGCAATGACATTCTTGCAGGTATCTTCGAGCCAGC
CACGATCGACATTGATCTGGCTATCTTGCTGACAAAAGCAAGAGAACATAGCGTTGCCTTGGTAGGTCCA
GCGGCGGAGGAACTCTTTGATCCGGTTCCTGAACAGGATCTATTTGAGGCGCTAAATGAAACCTTAACGC
TATGGAACTCGCCGCCCGACTGGGCTGGCGATGAGCGAAATGTAGTGCTTACGTTGTCCCGCATTTGGTA
CAGCGCAGTAACCGGCAAAATCGCGCCGAAGGATGTCGCTGCCGACTGGGCAATGGAGCGCCTGCCGGCC
CAGTATCAGCCCGTCATACTTGAAGCTAGACAGGCTTATCTTGGACAAGAAGAAGATCGCTTGGCCTCGC
GCGCAGATCAGTTGGAAGAATTTGTCCACTACGTGAAAGGCGAGATCACCAAGGTAGTCGGCAAATAACC
CTCGACTCTAGAGGATCCCCGGGTACCGAGCTCGAATTCCGTGATAGGTGGGCTGCCCTTCCTGGTTGGC
TTGGTTTCATCAGCCATCCGCTTGCCCTCATCTGTTACGCCGGCGGTAGCCGGCCAGCCTCGCAGAGCAG
GATTCCCGTTGAGCACCGCCAGGTGCGAATAAGGGACAGTGAAGAAGGAACACCCGCTCGCGGGTGGGCC
TACTTCACCTATCCTGCCCGGCTGACGCCGTTGGATACACCAAGGAAAGTCTACACGAACCCTTTGGCAA
AATCCTGTATATCGTGCGAAAAAGGATGGATATACCGAAAAAATCGCTATAATGACCCCGAAGCAGGGTT
ATGCAGCGGAAAACGGAATTCGAGCTCGGTACCCGGGGATCCTCTAGAGTCGAGCCACCCATGACCAAAA
TCCCTTAACGTGAGTTACGCGTCGTTCCACTGAGCGTCAGACCCCGTAGAAAAGATCAAAGGATCTTCTT
GAGATCCTTTTTTTCTGCGCGTAATCTGCTGCTTGCAAACAAAAAAACCACCGCTACCAGCGGTGGTTTG
TTTGCCGGATCAAGAGCTACCAACTCTTTTTCCGAAGGTAACTGGCTTCAGCAGAGCGCAGATACCAAAT
ACTGTTCTTCTAGTGTAGCCGTAGTTAGGCCACCACTTCAAGAACTCTGTAGCACCGCCTACATACCTCG
CTCTGCTAATCCTGTTACCAGTGGCTGCTGCCAGTGGCGATAAGTCGTGTCTTACCGGGTTGGACTCAAG
ACGATAGTTACCGGATAAGGCGCAGCGGTCGGGCTGAACGGGGGGTTCGTGCACACAGCCCAGCTTGGAG
CGAACGACCTACACCGAACTGAGATACCTACAGCGTGAGCTATGAGAAAGCGCCACGCTTCCCGAAGGGA
GAAAGGCGGACAGGTATCCGGTAAGCGGCAGGGTCGGAACAGGAGAGCGCACGAGGGAGCTTCCAGGGGG
AAACGCCTGGTATCTTTATAGTCCTGTCGGGTTTCGCCACCTCTGACTTGAGCGTCGATTTTTGTGATGC
TCGTCAGGGGGGCGGAGCCTATGGAAAAACGCCAGCAACGCGGCCTTTTTACGGTTCCTGGCCTTTTGCT
GGCCTTTTGCTCACATGTT
Features (pLannotate 1.2.2; 16 found; start..end, strand, type, name):
    121..213     +  CDS            lacI (fragment): lac repressor; lacI; The lac repressor binds to the lac operator to inhibit transcription in E. coli. This inhibition can be relieved by adding lactose or isopropyl-β-D-thiogalactopyranoside (IPTG).
    268..295     -  terminator     rrnB T2 terminator: transcription terminator T2 from the E. coli rrnB gene
    427..470     +  terminator     rrnB T1 terminator: Escherichia coli rrnB; transcription terminator T1 from the E. coli rrnB gene
    517..553     -  CDS            lacZα (fragment): LacZα fragment of β-galactosidase; lacZ fragment
    570..665     +  protein_bind   attL3: mutant version of attL; recombination site for the Gateway® LR reaction LR Clonase™
    671..1348    +  CDS            mPlum: mPlum is a basic (constitutively fluorescent) red fluorescent protein published in 2004, derived from Discosoma sp.. It has low acid sensitivity.
   1353..1448    -  protein_bind   attL3: mutant version of attL; recombination site for the Gateway® LR reaction LR Clonase™
   1467..1485    -  promoter       T7 promoter: promoter for bacteriophage T7 RNA polymerase
   1675..1698    +  promoter       Pc promoter (fragment): intI1 (promoter lies within the coding sequence); class 1 integron promoter
   1874..1930    +  CDS            GmR (fragment): gentamycin acetyltransferase; aacC1; confers resistance to gentamycin
   1937..2728    +  CDS            SmR: aminoglycoside adenylyltransferase (Murphy, 1985); aadA; confers resistance to spectinomycin and streptomycin
   2732..2769    -  misc_feature   MCS (fragment): pUC18/19 multiple cloning site
   2772..2817    -  CDS            traJ (fragment): oriT-recognizing protein; traJ
   2850..2959    -  oriT           oriT: incP origin of transfer
   3096..3133    +  misc_feature   MCS (fragment): pUC18/19 multiple cloning site
   3219..3807    +  rep_origin     ori: high-copy-number ColE1/pMB1/pBR322/pUC origin of replication
