[The description below was written by a language model from this plasmid's Addgene catalogue record and pLannotate feature annotations shown in this document.]
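Description:
C122-E17: mPlum is a Gateway entry clone built on the pDonr253 backbone, a small (about 3.9 kb) E. coli plasmid catalogued as a synthetic biology vector. It replicates at high copy from a ColE1/pUC-type origin and is selected with spectinomycin through an aadA (SmR) aminoglycoside adenylyltransferase gene, which sits downstream of fragments of a class 1 integron Pc promoter and a gentamicin resistance gene. The annotation also picks up an incP oriT with a traJ fragment, short remnants of lacI, lacZα and the pUC multiple cloning site, and rrnB T1 and T2 terminators located upstream of the cloning region, which typically shield the insert from read-through transcription originating in the backbone.

The payload is a synthetic coding sequence for mPlum, a monomeric, constitutively fluorescent far-red protein derived from the Discosoma red fluorescent protein lineage. The open reading frame is flanked on both sides by attL recombination sites in opposing orientation. The automated annotation labels both as attL3, whereas the record calls this a "standard" entry clone, so the exact att site specificity should be confirmed from the sequence rather than assumed. No promoter drives mPlum in this plasmid. The only nearby promoter is a T7 promoter beyond the downstream att site, pointing back toward the insert, of the kind usually used as a sequencing primer site or for in vitro transcription.

As an entry clone, the plasmid is not intended for expression itself. It serves as a donor module from which the mPlum cassette is transferred by LR Clonase recombination into destination vectors, alone or in combinatorial multi-fragment assemblies, to create reporter or fusion constructs.
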