Addgene plasmid #162897: C122-E17: mPlum
Purpose: Standard Gateway entry clone encoding mPlum fluorescent protein
Depositing lab: Dominic Esposito. Depositing organization: National Cancer Institute (NCI). Publication: Combinatorial assembly of clone libraries using site-specific recombination. Wall VE, Garvey LA, Mehalko JL, Procter LV, Esposito D. Methods Mol Biol. 2014;1116:193-208. doi: 10.1007/978-1-62703-764-8_14. PubMed 24395366.
Backbone
  Vector backbone: pDonr253
  Vector type: Synthetic Biology
Growth in bacteria
  Bacterial resistance: Spectinomycin, 50 μg/mL
  Growth temperature: 37°C
  Growth strain: DH5alpha
  Copy number: High Copy
Gene/Insert
  Gene/Insert name: monomeric Plum fluorescent protein (alt name: mPlum)
  Species: Synthetic
  Cloning method: Gateway Cloning
Terms and licenses: Academic/Nonprofit Terms; Industry Terms: Not Available to Industry
How to cite: C122-E17: mPlum was a gift from Dominic Esposito (Addgene plasmid # 162897 ; http://n2t.net/addgene:162897 ; RRID:Addgene_162897)
